>Addgene plasmid #136828 | pEBTet-SNAP-ALMS1 | addgene full sequence | sequence record 276357 | Addgene NGS Result
TTGTACAAAGTGGTGATGGCAGCTAGCGGCGCGCCCGGCCGCTCGAGTCTAGAGGGCCCGTTTAAACCCG
CTGATCAGCCTCGACTGTGCCTTCTAGTTGCCAGCCATCTGTTGTTTGCCCCTCCCCCGTGCCTTCCTTG
ACCCTGGAAGGTGCCACTCCCACTGTCCTTTCCTAATAAAATGAGGAAATTGCATCGCATTGTCTGAGTA
GGTGTCATTCTATTCTGGGGGGTGGGGTGGGGCAGGACAGCAAGGGGGAGGATTGGGAAGACAATAGCAG
GCTAGAGGATCGATCCCCGCCCCGGACGAACTAAACCTGACTACGACATCTCTGCCCCTTCTTCGCGGGG
CAGTGCATGTAATCCCTTCAGTTGGTTGGTACAACTTGCCAACTGGGCCCTGTTCCACATGTGACACGGG
GGGGGACCAAACACAAAGGGGTTCTCTGACTGTAGTTGACATCCTTATAAATGGATGTGCACATTTGCCA
ACACTGAGTGGCTTTCATCCTGGAGCAGACTTTGCAGTCTGTGGACTGCAACACAACATTGCCTTTATGT
GTAACTCTTGGCTGAAGCTCTTACACCAATGCTGGGGGACATGTACCTCCCAGGGGCCCAGGAAGACTAC
GGGAGGCTACACCAACGTCAATCAGAGGGGCCTGTGTAGCTACCGATAAGCGGACCCTCAAGAGGGCATT
AGCAATAGTGTTTATAAGGCCCCCTTGTTAACCCTAAACGGGTAGCATATGCTTCCCGGGTAGTAGTATA
TACTATCCAGACTAACCCTAATTCAATAGCATATGTTACCCAACGGGAAGCATATGCTATCGAATTAGGG
TTAGTAAAAGGGTCCTAAGGAACAGCGATATCTCCCACCCCATGAGCTGTCACGGTTTTATTTACATGGG
GTCAGGATTCCACGAGGGTAGTGAACCATTTTAGTCACAAGGGCAGTGGCTGAAGATCAAGGAGCGGGCA
GTGAACTCTCCTGAATCTTCGCCTGCTTCTTCATTCTCCTTCGTTTAGCTAATAGAATAACTGCTGAGTT
GTGAACAGTAAGGTGTATGTGAGGTGCTCGAAAACAAGGTTTCAGGTGACGCCCCCAGAATAAAATTTGG
ACGGGGGGTTCAGTGGTGGCATTGTGCTATGACACCAATATAACCCTCACAAACCCCTTGGGCAATAAAT
ACTAGTGTAGGAATGAAACATTCTGAATATCTTTAACAATAGAAATCCATGGGGTGGGGACAAGCCGTAA
AGACTGGATGTCCATCTCACACGAATTTATGGCTATGGGCAACACATAATCCTAGTGCAATATGATACTG
GGGTTATTAAGATGTGTCCCAGGCAGGGACCAAGACAGGTGAACCATGTTGTTACACTCTATTTGTAACA
AGGGGAAAGAGAGTGGACGCCGACAGCAGCGGACTCCACTGGTTGTCTCTAACACCCCCGAAAATTAAAC
GGGGCTCCACGCCAATGGGGCCCATAAACAAAGACAAGTGGCCACTCTTTTTTTTGAAATTGTGGAGTGG
GGGCACGCGTCAGCCCCCACACGCCGCCCTGCGGTTTTGGACTGTAAAATAAGGGTGTAATAACTTGGCT
GATTGTAACCCCGCTAACCACTGCGGTCAAACCACTTGCCCACAAAACCACTAATGGCACCCCGGGGAAT
ACCTGCATAAGTAGGTGGGCGGGCCAAGATAGGGGCGCGATTGCTGCGATCTGGAGGACAAATTACACAC
ACTTGCGCCTGAGCGCCAAGCACAGGGTTGTTGGTCCTCATATTCACGAGGTCGCTGAGAGCACGGTGGG
CTAATGTTGCCATGGGTAGCATATACTACCCAAATATCTGGATAGCATATGCTATCCTAATCTATATCTG
GGTAGCATAGGCTATCCTAATCTATATCTGGGTAGTATATGCTATCCTAATCTGTATCCGGGTAGCATAT
GCTATCCTAATAGAGATTAGGGTAGTATATGCTATCCTAATTTATATCTGGGTAGCATATACTACCCAAA
TATCTGGATAGCATATGCTATCCTAATCTATATCTGGGTAGCATATGCTATCCTAATCTATATCTGGGTA
GCATAGGCTATCCTAATCTATATCTGGGTAGCATATGCTATCCTAATCTATATCTGGGTAGTATATGCTA
TCCTAATTTATATCTGGGTAGCATAGGCTATCCTAATCTATATCTGGGTAGCATATGCTATCCTAATCTA
TATCTGGGTAGTATATGCTATCCTAATCTGTATCCGGGTAGCATATGCTATCCTCATGCATATACAGTCA
GCATATGATACCCAGTAGTAGAGTGGGAGTGCTATCCTTTGCATATGCCGCCACCTCCCAAGGGGGCGTG
AATTTTCGCTGCTTGTCCTTTTCCTGCTGGTTGCTCCCATTCTTAGGTGAATTTAAGGAGGCCAGGCTAA
AGCCGTCGCATGTCTGATTGCTCACCAGGTAAATGTCGCTAATGTTTTCCAACGCGAGAAGGTGTTGAGC
GCGGAGCTGAGTGACGTGACAACATGGGTATGCCCAATTGCCCCATGTTGGGAGGACGAAAATGGTGACA
AGACAGATGGCCAGAAATACACCAACAGCACGCATGATGTCTACTGGGGATTTATTCTTTAGTGCGGGGG
AATACACGGCTTTTAATACGATTGAGGGCGTCTCCTAACAAGTTACATCACTCCTGCCCTTCCTCACCCT
CATCTCCATCACCTCCTTCATCTCCGTCATCTCCGTCATCACCCTCCGCGGCAGCCCCTTCCACCATAGG
TGGAAACCAGGGAGGCAAATCTACTCCATCGTCAAAGCTGCACACAGTCACCCTGATATTGCAGGTAGGA
GCGGGCTTTGTCATAACAAGGTCCTTAATCGCATCCTTCAAAACCTCAGCAAATATATGAGTTTGTAAAA
AGACCATGAAATAACAGACAATGGACTCCCTTAGCGGGCCAGGTTGTGGGCCGGGTCCAGGGGCCATTCC
AAAGGGGAGACGACTCAATGGTGTAAGACGACATTGTGGAATAGCAAGGGCAGTTCCTCGCCTTAGGTTG
TAAAGGGAGGTCTTACTACCTCCATATACGAACACACCGGCGACCCAAGTTCCTTCGTCGGTAGTCCTTT
CTACGTGACTCCTAGCCAGGAGAGCTCTTAAACCTTCTGCAATGTTCTCAAATTTCGGGTTGGAACCTCC
TTGACCACGATGCTTTCCAAACCACCCTCCTTTTTTGCGCCTGCCTCCATCACCCTGACCCCGGGGTCCA
GTGCTTGGGCCTTCTCCTGGGTCATCTGCGGGGCCCTGCTCTATCGCTCCCGGGGGCACGTCAGGCTCAC
CATCTGGGCCACCTTCTTGGTGGTATTCAAAATAATCGGCTTCCCCTACAGGGTGGAAAAATGGCCTTCT
ACCTGGAGGGGGCCTGCGCGGTGGAGACCCGGATGATGATGACTGACTACTGGGACTCCTGGGCCTCTTT
TCTCCACGTCCACGACCTCTCCCCCTGGCTCTTTCACGACTTCCCCCCCTGGCTCTTTCACGTCCTCTAC
CCCGGCGGCCTCCACTACCTCCTCGACCCCGGCCTCCACTACCTCCTCGACCCCGGCCTCCACTGCCTCC
TCGACCCCGGCCTCCACCTCCTGCTCCTGCCCCTCCTGCTCCTGCCCCTCCTCCTGCTCCTGCCCCTCCT
GCCCCTCCTGCTCCTGCCCCTCCTGCCCCTCCTGCTCCTGCCCCTCCTGCCCCTCCTGCTCCTGCCCCTC
CTGCCCCTCCTCCTGCTCCTGCCCCTCCTGCCCCTCCTCCTGCTCCTGCCCCTCCTGCCCCTCCTGCTCC
TGCCCCTCCTGCCCCTCCTSCTCCTSYCTCTCCTMCCCCTCCKRCKCCTGCCCCTCCTGCTCCTGCCCCT
CCTGCTCCTGCCCCTCCTGCTCCTGCCCCTCCTGCCCCTCCTGCCCCTCCTCCTKCTCCTGCCCCTCCTG
CTCCTGCCCCTCCTGCCCCTCCTGCCCCTCCTGCTCCTGCCCCTCCTCCTGCTCCTGCCCCTCCTBCYCC
TCCTGCCCCTCCTCCTGCTCCTGCCCCTCCTGCCCCTCCTCCTGCTCCTGCYCCTCCTCCTSCTCCTGCC
CCTCCTGCCCCYCCTGCCCCTCCTCCTGCTCCTGCCCCTCCTGCCCCTCCTCCTGCTCCTGCCCCTCCTC
CTGCTCCTGCCCCTCCTGCCCCTCCTGCCCCTCCTCCTGCTCCTGCCCCTCCTCCTGCTCCTGCCCCTCC
TGCCCCTCCTGCCCCTCCTGCCCCTCCTCCTGCTCCTGCCCCTCCTCCTGCTCCTGCCCCTCCTGCTCCT
GCCCCTCCCGCTCCTGCTCCTGCTCCTGTTCCACCGTGGGTCCCTTTGCAGCCAATGCAACTTGGACGTT
TTTGGGGTCTCCGGACACCATCTCTATGTCTTGGCCCTGATCCTGAGCCGCCCGGGGCTCCTGGTCTTCC
GCCTCCTCGTCCTCGTCCTCTTCCCCGTCCTCGTCCATGGTTATCACCCCCTCTTCTTTGAGGTCCACTG
CCGCCGGAGCCTTCTGGTCCAGATGTGTCTCCCTTCTCTCCTAGGCCATTTCCAGGTCCTGTACCTGGCC
CCTCGTCAGACATGATTCACACTAAAAGAGATCAATAGACATCTTTATTAGACGACGCTCAGTGAATACA
GGGAGTGCAGACTCCTGCCCCCTCCAACAGCCCCCCCACCCTCATCCCCTTCATGGTCGCTGTCAGACAG
ATCCAGGTCTGAAAATTCCCCATCCTCCGAACCATCCTCGTCCTCATCACCAATTACTCGCAGCCCGGAA
AACTCCCGCTGAACATCCTCAAGATTTGCGTCCTGAGCCTCAAGCCAGGCCTCAAATTCCTCGTCCCCCT
TTTTGCTGGACGGTAGGGATGGGGATTCTCGGGACCCCTCCTCTTCCTCTTCAAGGTCACCAGACAGAGA
TGCTACTGGGGCAACGGAAGAAAAGCTGGGTGCGGCCTGTGAGGATCAGCTTATCGATGATAAGCTGTCA
AACATGAGAATTCTTGAAGACGAAAGGGCCTCGTGATACGCCTATTTTTATAGGTTAATGTCATGATAAT
AATGGTTTCTTAGACGTCAGGTGGCACTTTTCGGGGAAATGTGCGCGGAACCCCTATTTGTTTATTTTTC
TAAATACATTCAAATATGTATCCGCTCATGAGACAATAACCCTGATAAATGCTTCAATAATATTGAAAAA
GGAAGAGTATGAGTATTCAACATTTCCGTGTCGCCCTTATTCCCTTTTTTGCGGCATTTTGCCTTCCTGT
TTTTGCTCACCCAGAAACGCTGGTGAAAGTAAAAGATGCTGAAGATCAGTTGGGTGCACGAGTGGGTTAC
ATCGAACTGGATCTCAACAGCGGTAAGATCCTTGAGAGTTTTCGCCCCGAAGAACGTTTTCCAATGATGA
GCACTTTTAAAGTTCTGCTATGTGGCGCGGTATTATCCCGTGTTGACGCCGGGCAAGAGCAACTCGGTCG
CCGCATACACTATTCTCAGAATGACTTGGTTGAGTACTCACCAGTCACAGAAAAGCATCTTACGGATGGC
ATGACAGTAAGAGAATTATGCAGTGCTGCCATAACCATGAGTGATAACACTGCGGCCAACTTACTTCTGA
CAACGATCGGAGGACCGAAGGAGCTAACCGCTTTTTTGCACAACATGGGGGATCATGTAACTCGCCTTGA
TCGTTGGGAACCGGAGCTGAATGAAGCCATACCAAACGACGAGCGTGACACCACGATGCCTGCAGCAATG
GCAACAACGTTGCGCAAACTATTAACTGGCGAACTACTTACTCTAGCTTCCCGGCAACAATTAATAGACT
GGATGGAGGCGGATAAAGTTGCAGGACCACTTCTGCGCTCGGCCCTTCCGGCTGGCTGGTTTATTGCTGA
TAAATCTGGAGCCGGTGAGCGTGGGTCTCGCGGTATCATTGCAGCACTGGGGCCAGATGGTAAGCCCTCC
CGTATCGTAGTTATCTACACGACGGGGAGTCAGGCAACTATGGATGAACGAAATAGACAGATCGCTGAGA
TAGGTGCCTCACTGATTAAGCATTGGTAACTGTCAGACCAAGTTTACTCATATATACTTTAGATTGATTT
AAAACTTCATTTTTAATTTAAAAGGATCTAGGTGAAGATCCTTTTTGATAATCTCATGACCAAAATCCCT
TAACGTGAGTTTTCGTTCCACTGAGCGTCAGACCCCGTAGAAAAGATCAAAGGATCTTCTTGAGATCCTT
TTTTTCTGCGCGTAATCTGCTGCTTGCAAACAAAAAAACCACCGCTACCAGCGGTGGTTTGTTTGCCGGA
TCAAGAGCTACCAACTCTTTTTCCGAAGGTAACTGGCTTCAGCAGAGCGCAGATACCAAATACTGTCCTT
CTAGTGTAGCCGTAGTTAGGCCACCACTTCAAGAACTCTGTAGCACCGCCTACATACCTCGCTCTGCTAA
TCCTGTTACCAGTGGCTGCTGCCAGTGGCGATAAGTCGTGTCTTACCGGGTTGGACTCAAGACGATAGTT
ACCGGATAAGGCGCAGCGGTCGGGCTGAACGGGGGGTTCGTGCACACAGCCCAGCTTGGAGCGAACGACC
TACACCGAACTGAGATACCTACAGCGTGAGCTATGAGAAAGCGCCACGCTTCCCGAAGGGAGAAAGGCGG
ACAGGTATCCGGTAAGCGGCAGGGTCGGAACAGGAGAGCGCACGAGGGAGCTTCCAGGGGGAAACGCCTG
GTATCTTTATAGTCCTGTCGGGTTTCGCCACCTCTGACTTGAGCGTCGATTTTTGTGATGCTCGTCAGGG
GGGCGGAGCCTATGGAAAAACGCCAGCAACGCGGCCTTTTTACGGTTCCTGGCCTTTTGCTGGCCTTGAA
GCTGTCCCTGATGGTCGTCATCTACCTGCCTGGACAGCATGGCCTGCAACGCGGGCATCCCGATGCCGCC
GGAAGCGAGAAGAATCATAATGGGGAAGGCCATCCAGCCTCGCGTCGAACTAGATGATCCGGCTGTGGAA
TGTGTGTCAGTTAGGGTGTGGAAAGTCCCCAGGCTCCCCAGCAGGCAGAAGTATGCAAAGCATGCATCTC
AATTAGTCAGCAACCAGGTGTGGAAAGTCCCCAGGCTCCCCAGCAGGCAGAAGTATGCAAAGCATGCATC
TCAATTAGTCAGCAACCATAGTCCCGCCCCTAACTCCGCCCATCCCGCCCCTAACTCCGCCCAGTTCCGC
CCATTCTCCGCCCCATGGCTGACTAATTTTTTTTATTTATGCAGAGGCCGAGGCCGCCTCGGCCTCTGAG
CTATTCCAGAAGTAGTGAGGAGGCTTTTTTGGAGGGTGACCGCCACGACCGGTGCCGCCACCATCCCCTG
ACCCACGCCCCTGACCCCTCACAAGGAGACGACCTTCCATGACCGAGTACAAGCCCACGGTGCGCCTCGC
CACCCGCGACGACGTCCCCCGGGCCGTACGCACCCTCGCCGCCGCGTTCGCCGACTACCCCGCCACGCGC
CACACCGTCGACCCCGACCGCCACATCGAACGCGTCACCGAGCTGCAAGAACTCTTCCTCACGCGCGTCG
GGCTCGACATCGGCAAGGTGTGGGTCGCGGACGACGGCGCCGCGGTGGCGGTCTGGACCACGCCGGAGAG
CGTCGAAGCGGGGGCGGTGTTCGCCGAGATCGGCCCGCGCATGGCCGAGTTGAGCGGTTCCCGGCTGGCC
GCGCAGCAACAGATGGAAGGCCTCCTGGCGCCGCACCGGCCCAAGGAGCCCGCGTGGTTCCTGGCCACCG
TCGGCGTCTCGCCCGACCACCAGGGCAAGGGTCTGGGCAGCGCCGTCGTGCTCCCCGGAGTGGAGGCGGC
CGAGCGCGCCGGGGTGCCCGCCTTCCTGGAGACCTCCGCGCCCCGCAACCTCCCCTTCTACGAGCGGCTC
GGCTTCACCGTCACCGCCGACGTCGAGGTGCCCGAAGGACCGCGCACCTGGTGCATGACCCGCAAGCCCG
GTGCCTGACGCCCGCCCCACGACCCGCAGCGCCCGACCGAAAGGAGCGCACGACCCGGTCCGACGCGGCC
CGACGGGTCCGAGGGGGGTCGACCTCGAAACTTGTTTATTGCAGCTTATAATGGTTACAAATAAAGCAAT
AGCATCACAAATTTCACAAATAAAGCATTTTTTTCACTGCATTCTAGTTGTGGTTTGTCCAAACTCATCA
ATGTATCTTATCATGTCTGGATCTGATCCGAACCCCTTCCTCGACCAATTCTCATGTTTGACAGCTTATC
ATCGCAGATCCGGGCAACGTTGTTGCCATTGCTCGACCAATTCTCATGTTTGACAGCTTATCATCGCAGA
TCCGTATGGTGCACTCTCAGTACAATCTGCTCTGATGCCGCATAGTTAAGCCAGTATCTGCTCCCTGCTT
GTGTGTTGGAGGTCGCTGAGTAGTGCGCGAGCAAAATTTAAGCTACAACAAGGCAAGGCTTGACCGACAA
TTGCATGAAGAATCTGCTTAGGGTTAGGCGTTTTGCGCTGCTTCGCGATGTACGGGCCAGATATACGCGT
ATCTGAGGGGACTAGGGTGTGTTTAGGCGAAAAGCGGGGCTTCGGTTGTACGCGGTTAGGAGTCCCCTCA
GGATATAGTAGTTTCGCTTTTGCATAGGGAGGGGGAAATGTAGTCTTATGCAATACTCTTGTAGTCTTGC
AACATGGTAACGATGAGTTAGCAACATGCCTTACAAGGAGAGAAAAAGCACCGTGCATGCCGATTGGTGG
AAGTAAGGTGGTACGATCGTGCCTTATTAGGAAGGCAACAGACGGGTCTGACATGGATTGGACGAACCAC
TGAATTCCGCATTGCAGAGATATTGTATTTAAGTGCCTAGCTCGATACAATAAACGCCATTTGACCATTC
ACCACATTGGTGTGCACCTCCAAGCTGGCCGGGGATCCTCTAGGGCCTCTGAGCTATTCCAGAAGTAGTG
AAGAGGCTTTTTTGGAGGCCTAGGCTTTTGCAAAAAGCTCCGGATCGATCCTGAGAACTTCAGGGTGAGT
TTGGGGACCCTTGATTGTTCTTTCTTTTTCGCTATTGTAAAATTCATGTTATATGGAGGGGGCAAAGTTT
TCAGGGTGTTGTTTAGAATGGGAAGATGTCCCTTGTATCACCATGGACCCTCATGATAATTTTGTTTCTT
TCACTTTCTACTCTGTTGACAACCATTGTCTCCTCTTATTTTCTTTTCATTTTCTGTAACTTTTTCGTTA
AACTTTAGCTTGCATTTGTAACGAATTTTTAAATTCACTTTTGTTTATTTGTCAGATTGTAAGTACTTTC
TCTAATCACTTTTTTTTCAAGGCAATCAGGGTATATTATATTGTACTTCAGCACAGTTTTAGAGAACAAT
TGTTATAATTAAATGATAAGGTAGAATATTTCTGCATATAAATTCTGGCTGGCGTGGAAATATTCTTATT
GGTAGAAACAACTACATCCTGGTCATCATCCTGCCTTTCTCTTTATGGTTACAATGATATACACTGTTTG
AGATGAGGATAAAATACTCTGAGTCCAAACCGGGCCCCTCTGCTAACCATGTTCATGCCTTCTTCTTTTT
CCTACAGCTCCTGGGCAACGTGCTGGTTATTGTGCTGTCTCATCATTTTGGCAAAGAATTGTAATACGAC
TCACTATAGGGCGAATTGATATGTCTAGATTAGATAAAAGTAAAGTGATTAACAGCGCATTAGAGCTGCT
TAATGAGGTCGGAATCGAAGGTTTAACAACCCGTAAACTCGCCCAGAAGCTAGGTGTAGAGCAGCCTACA
TTGTATTGGCATGTAAAAAATAAGCGGGCTTTGCTCGACGCCTTAGCCATTGAGATGTTAGATAGGCACC
ATACTCACTTTTGCCCTTTAGAAGGGGAAAGCTGGCAAGATTTTTTACGTAATAACGCTAAAAGTTTTAG
ATGTGCTTTACTAAGTCATCGCGATGGAGCAAAAGTACATTTAGGTACACGGCCTACAGAAAAACAGTAT
GAAACTCTCGAAAATCAATTAGCCTTTTTATGCCAACAAGGTTTTTCACTAGAGAATGCATTATATGCAC
TCAGCGCTGTGGGGCATTTTACTTTAGGTTGCGTATTGGAAGATCAAGAGCATCAAGTCGCTAAAGAAGA
AAGGGAAACACCTACTACTGATAGTATGCCGCCATTATTACGACAAGCTATCGAATTATTTGATCACCAA
GGTGCAGAGCCAGCCTTCTTATTCGGCCTTGAATTGATCATATGCGGATTAGAAAAACAACTTAAATGTG
AAAGTGGGTCCGCGTACAGCGGATCCCGGGAATTCAGATCTTATTAAAGCAGAACTTGTTTATTGCAGCT
TATAATGGTTACAAATAAAGCAATAGCATCACAAATTTCACAAATAAAGCATTTTTTTCACTGCATTCTA
GTTGTGGTTTGTCCAAACTCATCAATGTATCTTATCATGTCTGGTCGAATCCATGGCGCAGAACTGGTAG
GTATGGAAGATCCGCGTTGACATTGATTATTGACTAGTTATTAATAGTAATCAATTACGGGGTCATTAGT
TCATAGCCCATATATGGAGTTCCGCGTTACATAACTTACGGTAAATGGCCCGCCTGGCTGACCGCCCAAC
GACCCCCGCCCATTGACGTCAATAATGACGTATGTTCCCATAGTAACGCCAATAGGGACTTTCCATTGAC
GTCAATGGGTGGAGTATTTACGGTAAACTGCCCACTTGGCAGTACATCAAGTGTATCATATGCCAAGTAC
GCCCCCTATTGACGTCAATGACGGTAAATGGCCCGCCTGGCATTATGCCCAGTACATGACCTTATGGGAC
TTTCCTACTTGGCAGTACATCTACGTATTAGTCATCGCTATTACCATGGTGATGCGGTTTTGGCAGTACA
TCAATGGGCGTGGATAGCGGTTTGACTCACGGGGATTTCCAAGTCTCCACCCCATTGACGTCAATGGGAG
TTTGTTTTGGCACCAAAATCAACGGGACTTTCCAAAATGTCGTAACAACTCCGCCCCATTGACGCAAATG
GGCGGTAGGCGTGTACGGTGGGAGGTCTATATAAGCAGAGCTCTCCCTATCAGTGATAGAGATCTCCCTA
TCAGTGATAGAGATCGTCGACGAGCTCGTTTAGTGAACCGTCAGATCGCCTGGAGACGCCATCCACGCTG
TTTTGACCTCCATAGAAGACACCGGGACCGATCCAGCCTCCGGACTCTAGCGTTTAAACTTAAGCTTACC
ACCATGGATTATAAAGACGATGATGACAAGCACCACCACCACCACCACGACAAGGATTGTGAAATGAAAC
GCACCACACTGGACAGCCCTTTGGGGAAGCTGGAGCTGTCTGGTTGTGAGCAGGGTCTGCACGAAATAAT
TTTTCTGGGCAAGGGGACGTCTGCAGCTGATGCCGTGGAGGTCCCAGCCCCCGCTGCGGTTCTCGGAGGT
CCGGAGCCCCTGATGCAGGCTACAGCCTGGCTGAATGCCTATTTCCACCAGCCCGAGGCTATCGAAGAGT
TCCCCGTGCCGGCTCTTCACCATCCCGTTTTCCAGCAAGAGTCGTTCACCAGACAGGTGTTATGGAAGCT
GCTGAAGGTTGTGAAATTCGGAGAAGTGATTTCTTACTCTCACTTAGCAGCCCTGGCAGGCAACCCCGCA
GCCACGGCAGCAGTGAAGACGGCACTGAGTGGCAATCCTGTCCCTATCCTGATCCCGTGCCACAGAGTGG
TCCAGGGGGATTTGGATGTGGGCGGTTACGAGGGTGGACTGGCCGTGAAGGAATGGCTTCTGGCCCATGA
AGGCCACCGGTTGGGGAAGCCAGGCTTGGGATTCGAACTGGAGGTGCTGTTCCAGGGCCCCGGTACCGCC
ATCACAAGTTTGTACAAAAAAGCAGGCTTAGCGTCGACTAGCAACATGGAGCCCGAGGATCTGCCATGGC
CGGGCGAGCTGGAGGAGGAGGAGGAGGAGGAGGAGGAGGAGGAGGAGGAAGAGGAGGAGGCTGCAGCGGC
GGCGGCGGCGAACGTGGACGACGTAGTGGTCGTGGAGGAGGTGGAGGAAGAGGCGGGGCGGGAGTTGGAC
TCCGACTCTCACTACGGGCCCCAGCATCTGGAAAGTATAGACGACGAGGAGGACGAGGAGGCCAAGGCCT
GGCTGCAGGCGCACCCCGGCAGGATTTTGCCTCCGCTGTCGCCCCCGCAGCACCGCTACTCGGAGGGCGA
GCGGACCTCCCTGGAGAAGAAAACAGAATCTTGGCATTGTCTTCCTCAAGAAATGGACTCTTCCCAAACC
TTGGATACATCCCAGACTAGGTTTAATGTGAGAACGGAAGATACTGAAGTGACAGACTTCCCCTCTCTGG
AGGAGGGCATATTGACGCAATCAGAAAATCAAGTAAAGGAACCCAACAGAGATCTCTTCTGTTCTCCACT
GCTAGTCATACAAGATAGCTTTGCTTCTCCTGATTTGCCTTTGCTGACCTGTTTGACACAAGACCAAGAA
TTTGCGCCTGATTCTTTATTTCATCAAAGTGAACTAAGTTTTGCACCTCTGAGGGGAATTCCTGATAAGT
CTGAAGATACTGAATGGTCTTCTCGACCATCGGAAGTTAGTGAAGCTTTATTCCAGGCTACTGCAGAAGT
AGCTTCAGACTTAGCAAGCAGTCGCTTTAGTGTATCTCAGCACCCGCTTATAGGCAGCACAGCTGTTGGG
TCTCAGTGCCCTTTTTTACCTTCTGAACAAGGGAATAATGAAGAGACTATTTCGTCTGTTGATGAACTGA
AAATTCCCAAAGACTGTGATCGTTATGATGATCTTTGTTCATATATGTCATGGAAGACACGAAAAGATAC
ACAGTGGCCTGAAAACAATTTAGCTGATAAAGATCAAGTTTCAGTTGCAACTTCATTTGACATAACTGAT
GAAAACATAGCTACTAAAAGAAGTGACCATTTTGATGCTGCTCGTTCATATGGGCAGTATTGGACACAGG
AAGATTCATCTAAGCAGGCAGAAACATATTTAACCAAGGGCCTGCAGGGGAAGGTTGAGTCTGACGTCAT
TACTCTGGATGGCCTAAATGAAAATGCTGTTGTATGCAGTGAAAGAGTTGCTGAACTACAAAGAAAGCCA
ACAAGAGAGTCGGAATATCACTCTTCAGATCTCAGAATGTTGAGGATGTCTCCTGACACTGTGCCAAAGG
CTCCTAAACATTTAAAAGCAGGAGACACTTCTAAAGGAGGCATAGCTAAAGTTACTCAATCCAACTTGAA
GTCAGGCATCACTACCACTCCTGTTGATTCAGACATTGGATCTCATTTATCCTTGTCCCTTGAGGACCTG
TCTCAGTTGGCTGTAAGTTCTCTAGAAACTACTACTGGTCAACACACTGATACTCTCAACCAAAAGACAT
TAGCAGATACTCATCTAACTGAAGAGACTCTGAAAGTCACAGCTATTCCTGAACCAGCTGACCAGAAGAC
TGCAACACCAACAGTACTCTCTAGTTCCCACTCACATAGGGGGAAGCCCAGCATTTTCTACCAGCAGGGC
TTGCCAGACAGTCATCTAACTGAAGAGGCTTTGAAAGTTTCAGCTGCTCCTGGACTAGCTGACCAGACAA
CTGGCATGTCAACTCTAACCTCTACTTCCTACTCACATAGAGAGAAGCCTGGTACTTTTTACCAACAAGA
GTTACCAGAGAGTAACTTAACCGAAGAGCCTTTGGAAGTTTCAGCTGCTCCTGGCCCAGTGGAGCAGAAG
ACGGGAATACCTACAGTATCCTCTACATCCCACTCACATGTAGAGGACCTCCTCTTTTTCTATCGACAGA
CCTTGCCAGATGGTCATCTAACTGATCAGGCTCTGAAAGTCTCAGCTGTGTCTGGACCAGCTGACCAGAA
GACTGGGACAGCAACAGTACTCTCTACTCCCCACTCACATAGAGAGAAGCCTGGTATTTTTTACCAACAA
GAGTTCGCAGACAGTCATCAAACTGAAGAGACTCTTACTAAAGTTTCAGCCACTCCTGGACCAGCTGACC
AGAAGACTGAGATACCAGCAGTACAGTCTAGTTCTTACTCACAAAGAGAAAAGCCTAGTATTTTGTACCC
ACAGGACTTAGCAGACAGTCATCTACCTGAAGAGGGTCTGAAAGTTTCAGCTGTTGCTGGACCAGCTGAC
CAGAAGACTGGCCTACCAACAGTACCCTCTAGTGCATACTCACACAGAGAGAAGCTCCTTGTTTTCTACC
AACAGGCCTTGCTGGACAGCCATCTACCCGAAGAGGCTCTGAAAGTTTCAGCTGTTTCTGGACCAGCTGA
CGGAAAGACTGGGACACCAGCTGTAACCTCTACTTCCTCTGCGTCCTCTTCACTTGGAGAAAAGCCCAGT
GCTTTCTATCAGCAGACCTTACCCAATAGTCATCTAACTGAAGAGGCTCTGAAAGTATCAATTGTTCCTG
GACCAGGTGATCAGAAGACTGGGATACCCTCAGCACCATCTAGTTTCTACTCACACAGAGAGAAGCCCAT
TATTTTTTCCCAGCAGACCCTGCCAGACTTTCTTTTCCCTGAAGAAGCTCTGAAGGTTTCAGCTGTTTCT
GTATTGGCTGCCCAGAAGACTGGGACACCAACAGTGTCCTCTAATTCTCACTCACATAGCGAGAAATCTA
GTGTTTTCTACCAGCAGGAGTTGCCAGACAGTGATCTACCTAGAGAATCTCTGAAAATGTCTGCTATTCC
TGGACTGACTGACCAGAAGACTGTCCCAACACCAACAGTACCTTCAGGTTCCTTCTCACATAGAGAGAAG
CCCAGTATTTTCTATCAACAGGAGTGGCCAGATAGTTATGCAACTGAAAAGGCTCTGAAAGTTTCAACTG
GCCCTGGACCAGCTGACCAGAAGACTGAGATACCAGCAGTACAGTCTAGTTCTTACCCACAGAGGGAGAA
GCCTAGTGTTTTGTACCCACAGGTGTTATCAGACAGTCATCTACCTGAAGAGAGTCTGAAAGTTTCAGCC
TTCCCTGGACCAGCTGACCAGATGACTGACACACCAGCAGTACCGTCTACTTTCTACTCACAAAGAGAGA
AGCCTGGTATTTTCTACCAACAGACCTTGCCAGAGAGTCATCTGCCTAAAGAGGCTCTGAAAATTTCAGT
AGCTCCTGGACTAGCAGACCAGAAGACTGGCACACCAACTGTAACCTCAACTTCCTACTCACAACATAGA
GAAAAGCCCAGCATTTTCCACCAGCAGGCCTTGCCAGGTACTCATATACCTGAAGAGGCTCAGAAAGTTT
CAGCTGTTACTGGACCAGGTAACCAGAAGACTTGGATACCAAGAGTACTTTCTACCTTCTACTCACAAAG
AGAGAAACCTGGTATTTTCTATCAACAGACCTTGCCAGGTAGTCACATACCTGAAGAGGCACAGAAAGTT
TCACCTGTTCTTGGACCAGCTGACCAGAAGACTGGGACACCAACTCCAACCTCTGCTTCTTACTCACACA
CAGAGAAGCCTGGTATTTTCTACCAACAGGTCTTGCCAGATAATCATCCAACTGAAGAGGCTCTGAAAAT
TTCAGTTGCCTCTGAACCAGTTGACCAGACAACTGGCACACCAGCTGTAACCTCTACTTCCTACTCACAA
TATAGAGAGAAGCCCAGCATTTTCTACCAACAGTCGTTGCCAAGTAGTCATCTAACTGAAGAGGCTAAGA
ATGTTTCAGCGGTTCCTGGACCAGCTGACCAGAAGACTGTGATACCAATTTTACCCTCTACTTTCTACTC
ACACACAGAGAAGCCTGGTGTTTTCTACCAACAGGTCTTGCCACATAGTCATCCAACTGAAGAGGCTCTG
AAAATTTCAGTTGCCTCTGAACCAGTTGACCAGACAACTGGCACACCAACCGTAACCTCTACTTCTTACT
CACAACATACAGAGAAGCCGAGTATTTTCTACCAGCAGTCGTTGCCAGGTAGTCATCTAACTGAAGAGGC
TAAGAACGTTTCAGCGGTTCCTGGACCAGCTGACCGGAAGACTGGGATACCAACTTTACCCTCTACTTTC
TACTCACACACAGAGAAGCCTGGTAGTTTCTACCAACAGGTCTTGCCACATAGTCATCTACCTGAAGAGG
CTTTGGAAGTTTCAGTTGCTCCTGGACCAGTTGACCAGACGATTGGCACACCAACTGTAACCTCCCCTTC
CAGCTCATTTGGAGAGAAGCCCATTGTTATCTACAAACAGGCCTTTCCAGAGGGTCATCTACCTGAAGAG
TCTCTGAAAGTTTCAGTTGCTCCTGGACCAGTTGGCCAGACAACTGGCGCACCAACTATAACCTCTCCTT
CCTACTCACAACATAGAGCAAAGTCTGGCAGTTTCTACCAACTGGCATTGCTAGGTAGTCAAATACCTGA
AGAGGCTCTCAGAGTTTCTTCTGCTCCTGGACCAGCTGACCAGACAACTGGCATACCAACCATAACCTCT
ACTTCCTACTCATTTGGAGAGAAGCCGATTGTTAACTACAAACAGGCCTTTCCAGATGGTCATCTACCTG
AAGAGGCTCTGAAAGTTTCCATTGTTTCTGGACCTACTGAAAAAAAGACTGACATACCAGCAGGACCTTT
AGGTTCCAGTGCACTTGGAGAGAAGCCCATTACTTTCTACCGGCAGGCTCTGCTAGACAGTCCTCTAAAT
AAAGAGGTTGTGAAAGTTTCAGCTGCTCCTGGACCAGCTGACCAGAAGACTGAGACATTACCAGTACATT
CTACTAGCTACTCAAATAGGGGGAAGCCTGTCATTTTCTACCAGCAGACCCTATCAGACAGTCATTTACC
TGAAGAAGCTCTGAAAGTTCCACCTGTTCCTGGACCAGATGCCCAGAAGACTGAGACACCATCAGTATCC
TCTAGTTTATACTCATATAGAGAGAAGCCCATTGTCTTCTACCAACAGGCCCTGCCAGACAGTGAGCTAA
CTCAAGAAGCTCTGAAAGTTTCAGCTGTTCCTCAACCAGCTGACCAGAAGACTGGGTTATCTACTGTAAC
TTCCTCTTTCTATTCACATACAGAGAAGCCTAATATTTCTTACCAGCAAGAGTTGCCAGATAGTCATCTA
ACTGAAGAGGCTCTGAAAGTTTCAAATGTTCCTGGACCAGCTGACCAGAAGACTGGGGTATCAACAGTAA
CCTCTACTTCCTACTCACACAGAGAGAAGCCCATTGTTTCCTACCAGCGAGAGTTGCCGCATTTTACTGA
AGCAGGTTTGAAAATTTTAAGAGTTCCTGGACCAGCTGACCAGAAGACTGGAATAAACATCCTGCCCTCT
AATTCCTACCCACAGAGAGAGCACTCTGTCATTTCTTATGAGCAGGAGTTGCCAGATCTTACTGAAGTAA
CTTTGAAAGCAGTAGGGGTTCCTGGGCCTGCTGACCAGAAGACTGGGATACAAATAGCATCCTCTAGTTC
CTACTCAAATAGAGAGAAGGCCAGTATTTTTCATCAGCAGGAGTTGCCAGATGTTACTGAAGAAGCTTTA
AATGTTTTTGTTGTTCCTGGACAAGGTGACCGGAAGACTGAGATACCAACAGTACCTTTAAGTTACTACT
CACGTAGAGAGAAGCCCAGTGTTATCTCTCAACAGGAGTTGCCAGACAGTCATCTCACAGAAGAGGCTCT
GAAAGTTTCACCTGTTTCTATACCAGCAGAGCAGAAGACTGGGATACCAATAGGACTGTCTAGTTCCTAC
TCACATTCACATAAAGAGAAACTCAAGATTTCAACTGTGCATATACCAGATGACCAGAAAACTGAGTTTC
CAGCAGCTACCCTTAGTTCCTACTCACAAATAGAGAAGCCCAAGATTTCAACTGTGATTGGACCAAATGA
CCAGAAGACTCCATCCCAGACAGCTTTTCATAGTTCCTATTCTCAAACAGTAAAGCCCAATATTTTATTT
CAACAGCAGTTGCCAGATAGAGATCAAAGTAAAGGTACTCTAAAGATTTCAGCTGTCCCTGAACTAACTG
ATGTGAATACTGGAAAACCAGTATCTCTCTCTAGTTCTTATTTTCACAGAGAGAAATCGAATATTTTCAG
TCCACAGGAATTGCCAGGTAGACATGTAACTGAAGATGTGCTGAAGGTTTCAACAATTCCTGGACCAGCT
GGCCAGAAAACAGTATTACCAACAGCTCTTCCTAGTTCCTTTTCACATCGAGAGAAACCAGATATTTTCT
ATCAAAAGGATTTGCCAGATAGACATCTAACTGAAGATGCTCTAAAGATCTCAAGTGCTCTTGGGCAAGC
TGATCAAATTACCGGATTACAAACAGTTCCCTCTGGTACTTACTCACATGGTGAGAATCACAAGCTTGTT
TCAGAACATGTCCAAAGGCTAATAGATAATTTGAATTCTTCTGACTCCAGTGTTAGCTCAAATAATGTGC
TTTTAAATTCTCAGGCTGATGACAGAGTTGTAATAAATAAACCAGAATCTGCAGGTTTTAGAGATGTTGG
CTCTGAAGAAATCCAGGATGCAGAAAATAGTGCTAAAACTCTTAAGGAAATTCGGACACTTTTGATGGAG
GCAGAAAATATGGCACTGAAACGATGCAATTTTCCTGCTCCCCTTGCCCGTTTCAGAGATATTAGTGATA
TTTCATTTATACAATCTAAGAAGGTGGTTTGCTTCAAAGAACCCTCTTCCACGGGTGTATCTAATGGTGA
TTTGCTTCACAGACAGCCATTCACAGAGGAAAGCCCAAGCAGCAGGTGCATACAGAAGGATATTGGCACA
CAGACGAATTTGAAATGCCGGAGAGGCATTGAAAATTGGGAGTTTATTAGTTCAACTACAGTTAGAAGTC
CTCTACAGGAAGCAGAGAGCAAAGTCAGTATGGCATTAGAAGAAACTCTTAGGCAATATCAAGCAGCCAA
ATCTGTAATGAGGTCTGAACCTGAAGGGTGTAGTGGAACCATTGGGAATAAAATTATTATCCCTATGATG
ACTGTCATAAAAAGTGATTCAAGTAGTGATGCCAGTGATGGAAATGGTTCCTGCTCGTGGGACAGTAATT
TACCAGAGTCTTTGGAATCAGTTTCTGATGTTCTTCTAAACTTCTTTCCATATGTTTCACCCAAGACAAG
TATAACAGATAGCAGGGAGGAAGAGGGTGTGTCAGAGAGTGAGGATGGTGGTGGTAGCAGTGTAGATTCA
CTGGCTGCACATGTGAAAAACCTTCTGCAATGTGAATCCTCACTGAATCATGCTAAAGAAATACTCAGAA
ATGCAGAGGAAGAGGAAAGCCGGGTACGAGCACATGCCTGGAATATGAAGTTCAATTTAGCACATGATTG
TGGATACTCCATTTCAGAATTAAATGAAGATGACAGGAGGAAAGTAGAAGAGATCAAGGCAGAGTTATTT
GGTCATGGAAGAACAACTGACTTGTCCAAGGGTTTACAGAGTCCACGGGGAATGGGATGCAAGCCAGAAG
CTGTATGTAGTCACATTATTATTGAGAGCCATGAAAAGGGATGTTTCCGGACTCTAACTTCTGAACATCC
ACAACTAGATAGACACCCTTGTGCTTTCAGATCTGCTGGACCCTCAGAAATGACCAGAGGACGGCAGAAC
CCATCATCATGCAGAGCCAAGCATGTCAACCTTTCTGCATCCTTAGACCAGAACAACTCCCATTTCAAAG
TTTGGAATTCCTTGCAGTTAAAAAGTCATTCCCCATTTCAGAACTTTATACCTGATGAATTCAAAATCAG
CAAAGGTCTTCGAATGCCATTCGATGAAAAGATGGACCCTTGGCTGTCAGAATTAGTAGAACCTGCTTTT
GTGCCACCTAAAGAAGTGGATTTTCATTCTTCATCACAAATGCCGTCCCCAGAACCCATGAAAAAGTTTA
CTACCTCCATCACTTTTTCATCTCACCGACATTCTAAATGCATTTCCAATTCCTCTGTTGTTAAGGTTGG
TGTTACTGAAGGTAGCCAGTGTACTGGAGCATCTGTGGGGGTATTTAATTCTCATTTCACTGAAGAACAA
AATCCTCCCAGAGATCTTAAACAGAAAACCTCTTCCCCTTCATCATTTAAAATGCATAGTAATTCACAAG
ATAAAGAAGTGACTATTTTAGCAGAAGGTAGAAGGCAAAGCCAAAAATTACCTGTTGATTTTGAGCGTTC
TTTTCAAGAAGAAAAACCCTTAGAAAGATCAGATTTTACAGGCAGTCATTCTGAGCCCAGTACCAGGGCA
AATTGTAGCAATTTCAAGGAAATTCAGATTTCTGATAACCATACCCTTATTAGCATGGGCAGACCAAGTT
CCACCCTAGGAGTAAACAGATCGAGTTCCAGACTAGGAGTAAAAGAGAAGAATGTAACTATAACTCCAGA
TCTTCCTTCTTGCATTTTTCTTGAACAACGAGAGCTCTTTGAACAAAGCAAAGCCCCACGTGCAGATGAC
CATGTGAGGAAACACCATTCTCCCTCTCCTCAACATCAGGATTATGTAGCTCCAGACCTTCCTTCTTGCA
TTTTTCTTGAACAACGAGAACTCTTTGAACAGTGCAAAGCCCCATATGTAGATCATCAAATGAGAGAAAA
CCATTCTCCCCTTCCTCAAGGTCAGGATTCTATAGCTTCAGACCTTCCGTCTCCCATTTCTCTTGAACAA
TGCCAAAGCAAAGCGCCAGGTGTAGATGACCAAATGAATAAACACCATTTTCCCCTTCCTCAAGGTCAGG
ATTGTGTAGTGGAAAAGAATAATCAACATAAGCCTAAATCACACATTTCTAATATAAATGTTGAAGCCAA
GTTCAATACTGTGGTCTCCCAGTCAGCCCCAAATCACTGTACATTAGCAGCATCTGCATCTACTCCTCCT
TCAAATAGAAAAGCACTTTCTTGTGTTCATATAACTCTTTGTCCCAAGACTTCTTCCAAGTTGGATAGTG
GAACTTTAGATGAAAGATTCCATTCATTGGATGCTGCTTCTAAAGCGAGGATGAATAGTGAGTTTAACTT
TGACTTACATACTGTATCTTCGAGATCACTGGAACCAACCTCCAAATTATTGACCAGTAAACCTGTAGCA
CAGGATCAAGAATCTTTAGGTTTTCTAGGACCTAAATCTTCACTGGATTTCCAAGTCGTACAGCCTTCTC
TTCCAGACAGTAACACTATTACTCAGGACTTGAAAACCATACCTTCTCAGAATAGCCAGATAGTAACCTC
CAGGCAAATACAAGTGAACATTTCAGATTTCGAAGGACATTCCAATCCAGAGGGGACCCCAGTATTTGCA
GATCGATTACCAGAGAAGATGAAGACCCCACTTTCTGCTTTCTCTGAAAAATTGTCATCTGATGCAGTCA
CTCAGATAACAACAGAAAGTCCAGAAAAGACCCTATTTTCATCTGAGATTTTTATTAATGCTGAAGATCG
TGGACATGAAATTATAGAGCCTGGTAACCAGAAGCTACGCAAAGCTCCTGTCAAGTTTGCCTCATCATCT
TCAGTCCAACAGGTTACTTTTTCTCGCGGCACAGATGGCCAGCCTTTATTATTGCCATATAAGCCTTCTG
GTAGTACCAAGATGTATTATGTTCCACAATTAAGACAAATTCCTCCATCTCCGGATTCCAAATCAGATAC
CACCGTTGAAAGCTCCCATTCAGGATCCAATGATGCCATTGCTCCAGACTTCCCAGCTCAGGTGCTAGGC
ACAAGAGATGATGACCTCTCAGCCACTGTTAACATTAAACATAAAGAAGGAATCTACAGTAAGAGGGTAG
TGACTAAGGCATCCTTGCCAGTGGGAGAAAAACCCTTGCAGAATGAAAATGCAGATGCCTCAGTTCAAGT
GCTAATCACTGGGGATGAGAACCTCTCAGACAAAAAACAGCAAGAGATTCACAGTACAAGGGCAGTGACT
GAGGCTGCCCAGGCTAAAGAAAAAGAATCTTTGCAGAAAGATACTGCAGATTCCAGTGCTGCTGCTGCTG
CAGAGCACTCAGCTCAAGTAGGAGACCCAGAAATGAAGAACTTGCCAGACACTAAAGCCATTACACAGAA
AGAGGAGATCCATAGGAAGAAGACAGTTCCCGAGGAAGCCTGGCCAAACAATAAAGAATCCCTACAGATC
AATATTGAAGAGTCCGAATGTCATTCAGAATTTGAAAATACTACCCGTTCTGTCTTCAGGTCAGCAAAGT
TTTACATTCATCATCCCGTACACCTACCAAGTGATCAAGATATTTGCCATGAATCTTTGGGAAAGAGTGT
TTTCATGAGACATTCTTGGAAAGATTTCTTTCAGCATCATCCAGACAAACATAGAGAACACATGTGTCTT
CCTCTTCCTTATCAAAACATGGACAAGACTAAGACAGATTATACCAGAATAAAGAGCCTCAGCATCAATG
TGAATTTGGGAAACAAAGAAGTGATGGATACTACTAAAAGTCAAGTTAGAGATTATCCAAAACATAATGG
ACAAATTAGTGATCCACAAAGGGATCAGAAGGTCACCCCAGAGCAAACAACTCAGCACACTGTGAGTTTG
AATGAACTGTGGAACAAGTATCGGGAGCGACAGAGGCAACAGAGACAGCCTGAGTTGGGTGACAGGAAAG
AACTGTCCTTGGTGGACCGACTTGATCGTTTGGCTAAAATTCTTCAGAATCCAATCACACATTCTCTCCA
GGTCTCAGAAAGTACACATGATGATAGCAGAGGGGAACGAAGTGTGAAGGAATGGAGTGGTAGACAACAG
CAGAGAAATAAGCTTCAGAAAAAGAAGCGGTTTAAAAGCCTAGAGAAAAGCCATAAAAATACAGGCGAGC
TTAAAAAAAGCAAGGTGCTTTCTCATCATCGAGCTGGGAGGTCTAATCAAATTAAAATTGAACAGATTAA
ATTTGATAAATATATTCTGAGTAAACAGCCAGGTTTTAATTATATAAGCAACACTTCTTCGGATTGTCGG
CCCTCAGAGGAGAGTGAGCTGCTCACAGATACTACCACCAACATCCTTTCCGGCACCACTTCTACTGTCG
AATCAGATATATTGACCCAAACAGATAGAGAGGTGGCTCTGCACGAAAGGAGTAGCTCTGTTTCCACTAT
TGACACTGCCCGGCTGATTCAAGCTTTTGGCCATGAAAGAGTATGCTTGTCACCCAGACGAATTAAATTA
TATAGCAGCATCACCAACCAACAGAGGAGATACCTTGAGAAGCGGAGCAAACACAGCAAGAAAGTGCTGA
ATACAGGTCATCCCCTAGTGACTTCTGAGCACACCAGAAGGAGACACATCCAGGTAGCAAACCATGTGAT
TTCTTCTGACTCTATTTCCTCTTCTGCCAGTAGTTTCCTGAGCTCAAACTCTACTTTTTGCAACAAGCAG
AATGTACACATGTTAAACAAGGGCATACAAGCAGGTAACTTGGAGATTGTGAACGGTGCCAAAAAACACA
CTCGAGATGTTGGGATAACTTTCCCAACTCCAAGTTCCAGCGAGGCTAAATTGGAAGAGAACAGTGATGT
GACTTCTTGGTCAGAAGAAAAACGTGAAGAGAAAATGCTCTTTACCGGTTATCCTGAGGACAGAAAGTTA
AAAAAGAACAAGAAGAATTCCCATGAAGGAGTTTCCTGGTTTGTTCCTGTGGAAAATGTGGAGTCTAGAT
CAAAGAAGGAAAACGTGCCTAACACTTGTGGCCCTGGCATCTCCTGGTTTGAACCAATAACCAAGACCAG
ACCCTGGAGGGAGCCACTGCGGGAGCAGAACTGTCAGGGGCAGCACCTGGACGGTCGGGGCTACCTGGCG
GGCCCAGGCAGAGAGGCTGGCAGAGACCTACTGAAGCCATTTGTGAGAGCAACCCTTCAGGAATCGCTTC
AGTTTCACAGACCTGACTTCATCTCCCGCTCTGGGGAGCGGATAAAGCGCCTGAAGTTAATAGTCCAGGA
GAGGAAGCTGCAGAGCATGTTACAGACCGAGCGGGATGCACTATTCAACATTGACAGGGAACGGCAGGGC
CACCAGAATCGCATGTGCCCGCTGCCCAAGAGAGTCTTCCTGGCTATCCAGAAGAACAAGCCTATCAGCA
AGAAGGAAATGATTCAGAGGTCCAAACGGATTTATGAGCAGCTTCCAGAAGTACAGAAAAAGAGAGAAGA
AGAGAAGAGAAAATCAGAATATAAGTCATACCGGCTGCGAGCCCAGCTATATAAAAAGAGAGTGACCAAT
CAACTTCTGGGGAGAAAAGTTCCCTGGGACTGACACAAGTTTATTTTCCTCAGAGTCGAGGTACCGCGGC
CGCTACCCAGCTTTC
Features (pLannotate 1.2.2; 31 found; start..end, strand, type, name):
     85..196     +  polyA_signal   bGH poly(A) signal: bovine growth hormone polyadenylation signal
    737..2294    -  rep_origin     oriP (fragment): Epstein-Barr virus oriP replication origin (Yates et al., 2000)
   2407..2625    -  CDS            gL (fragment): GL_EBVB9 - Experimental evidence at protein level: Swiss-Prot protein existence level 1. The heterodimer glycoprotein H-glycoprotein L is required for the fusion of viral and plasma membranes leading to virus entry into the host cell. Acts as a functional inhibitor of gH and maintains gH in an inhibited form. Upon binding to host integrins, gL dissociates from gH leading to activation of the viral fusion glycoproteins gB and gH. Fusion of EBV with B-lymphocytes requires the additional receptor- binding protein gp42, which forms a complex with gH/gL. The heterodimer gH/gL targets also host EPHA
   2708..4633    -  CDS            EBNA1: Epstein-Barr nuclear antigen 1, also known as EBNA-1 crucial for latent viral infection, and for episomal amplification of vectors containing the oriP origin (Okita et al., 2013)
   4671..5015    -  CDS            BRRF2_EBVB9 (fragment): Protein inferred from homology: Swiss-Prot protein existence level 3. From Epstein-Barr virus (strain B95-8) (HHV-4) (Human herpesvirus 4).
   5018..5041    -  promoter       tet promoter (fragment): E. coli promoter for tetracycline efflux protein gene
   5154..5258    +  promoter       AmpR promoter: bla
   5259..6119    +  CDS            AmpR: β-lactamase; bla; confers resistance to ampicillin, carbenicillin, and related antibiotics
   6290..6878    +  rep_origin     ori: high-copy-number ColE1/pMB1/pBR322/pUC origin of replication
   6924..7047    -  CDS            TcR (fragment): tetracycline efflux protein; tet; confers resistance to tetracycline
   7085..7382    +  promoter       SV40 promoter: SV40 enhancer and early promoter
   7459..8058    +  CDS            PuroR: puromycin N-acetyltransferase; pac from Streptomyces alboniger; confers resistance to puromycin
   8149..8283    +  polyA_signal   SV40 poly(A) signal: SV40 polyadenylation signal
   8405..8457    -  misc_feature   bom (fragment): basis of mobility region from pBR322
   8588..8681    +  ncRNA          Retro dr1: Accession: RF00214 - Retrovirus direct repeat 1 (dr1)
   8717..8978    +  promoter       RSV promoter: Rous sarcoma virus enhancer/promoter
   9004..9064    +  promoter       SV40 promoter (fragment): SV40 early promoter
   9095..9667    +  intron         β-globin intron: intron from rabbit β-globin gene
   9722..9740    +  promoter       T7 promoter: promoter for bacteriophage T7 RNA polymerase
   9751..10371   +  CDS            tetR: TETR2_ECOLX - Experimental evidence at protein level: Swiss-Prot protein existence level 1. TetR is the repressor of the tetracycline resistance element; its N-terminal region forms a helix-turn-helix structure and binds DNA. Binding of tetracycline to TetR reduces the repressor affinity for the tetracycline resistance gene (tetA) promoter operator sites. From Escherichia coli.
  10413..10534   +  polyA_signal   SV40 poly(A) signal: SV40 polyadenylation signal
  10589..10968   +  enhancer       CMV enhancer: human cytomegalovirus immediate early enhancer
  10969..11172   +  promoter       CMV promoter: human cytomegalovirus (CMV) immediate early promoter
  11174..11193   +  promoter       PLtetO-1 promoter (fragment): modified phage lambda PL promoter with tet operator sites (Lutz and Bujard, 1997)
  11195..11214   +  promoter       PLtetO-1 promoter (fragment): modified phage lambda PL promoter with tet operator sites (Lutz and Bujard, 1997)
  11222..11255   +  promoter       TRE3GV promoter (fragment): 3rd-generation Tet-responsive promoter that can be activated by binding of Tet-On® 3G, optimized for retroviral and lentiviral vectors
  11371..11388   +  CDS            9xHis (fragment): 9xHis affinity tag
  11389..11931   +  CDS            MGMT (fragment): MGMT_HUMAN - Experimental evidence at protein level: Swiss-Prot protein existence level 1. Involved in the cellular defense against the biological effects of O6-methylguanine (O6-MeG) and O4-methylthymine (O4-MeT) in DNA. Repairs the methylated nucleobase in DNA by stoichiometrically transferring the methyl group to a cysteine residue in the enzyme. This is a suicide reaction: the enzyme is irreversibly inactivated. From Homo sapiens (Human).
  11974..11998   +  protein_bind   attB1: mutant version of attB; recombination site for the Gateway® BP reaction BP Clonase™
  12016..24390   +  CDS            ALMS1: ALMS1_HUMAN - Also known as KIAA0328. Experimental evidence at protein level: Swiss-Prot protein existence level 1. Involved in PCM1-dependent intracellular transport. Required, directly or indirectly, for the localization of NCAPD2 to the proximal ends of centrioles. Required for proper formation and/or maintenance of primary cilia (PC), microtubule-based structures that protrude from the surface of epithelial cells. From Homo sapiens (Human).
  24435..14      -  protein_bind   attB2 (across the origin): mutant version of attB; recombination site for the Gateway® BP reaction BP Clonase™
