[The description below was written by a language model from this plasmid's Addgene catalogue record and pLannotate feature annotations shown in this document.]
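Description:
pEBTet-SNAP-ALMS1 is a large (about 24.4 kb) episomal mammalian expression plasmid for tetracycline-regulated production of the human centrosomal protein ALMS1 fused at its N-terminus to SNAP-tag. The pEBTet backbone carries the Epstein-Barr virus oriP origin together with the EBNA1 coding sequence, a pairing that lets the plasmid replicate and be retained as an extrachromosomal element in suitable mammalian cells rather than requiring integration. Short flanking EBV fragments annotated as gL and BRRF2 appear to be carry-over from the viral segment. In E. coli the plasmid is maintained through a high-copy ColE1/pUC-type origin and ampicillin resistance, while an SV40 promoter-driven puromycin N-acetyltransferase cassette with an SV40 polyadenylation signal allows selection of transfected mammalian cells.

The expression unit consists of the CMV enhancer and promoter followed by tet operator sequences (the CMV-TetO2 promoter of the record; the annotation tool labels these as PLtetO-1 and TRE3GV fragments). A separate cassette on the same plasmid expresses the Tet repressor from an RSV-based promoter with a rabbit β-globin intron and an SV40 poly(A) signal. TetR should therefore hold the CMV-TetO2 promoter off until tetracycline or doxycycline is added. The open reading frame begins with a His tag (the catalogue also lists a FLAG tag, which is not annotated), continues with an MGMT-derived segment corresponding to SNAP-tag, and runs through an attB1 Gateway site into the ALMS1 coding sequence. It is followed by attB2 and the bovine growth hormone polyadenylation signal. SNAP-tag reacts covalently with benzylguanine derivatives, so the fusion can be labelled with fluorophores or crosslinkers; the associated publication applied selective chemical crosslinking to centrosomal protein complexes.
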