Addgene plasmid #136828: pEBTet-SNAP-ALMS1
Purpose: Mammalian expression of the centrosomal protein ALMS1 N-terminally fused to SNAP-tag
Depositing lab: Kai Johnsson. Depositing organization: Swiss Federal Institute of Technology (EPFL). Publication: Selective chemical crosslinking reveals a Cep57-Cep63-Cep152 centrosomal complex. Lukinavicius G, Lavogina D, Orpinell M, Umezawa K, Reymond L, Garin N, Gonczy P, Johnsson K. Curr Biol. 2013 Feb 4;23(3):265-70. doi: 10.1016/j.cub.2012.12.030. Epub 2013 Jan 17. PubMed 23333316.
Backbone
  Vector backbone: pEBTet
  Vector type: Mammalian Expression
  Selectable markers: Puromycin
Growth in bacteria
  Bacterial resistance: Ampicillin, 100 μg/mL
  Growth temperature: 37°C
  Growth strain: DH5alpha
  Copy number: High Copy
Gene/Insert
  Gene/Insert name: SNAP-ALMS1
  Species: H. sapiens (human), Synthetic
  Entrez Gene: ALMS1 (a.k.a. ALSS)
  Promoter: CMV-TetO2
  Tag / fusion protein: FLAG-tag / His-tag (N terminal on insert)
  Cloning method: Gateway Cloning
  Sequencing primers: 5′ CMV_Fwd; 3′ BGH_Rev
Terms and licenses: Academic/Nonprofit Terms; Industry Terms: Not Available to Industry
How to cite: pEBTet-SNAP-ALMS1 was a gift from Kai Johnsson (Addgene plasmid # 136828 ; http://n2t.net/addgene:136828 ; RRID:Addgene_136828)
